Addgene plasmid #14393: pAG425GAL-ccdB-Cerulean
Purpose: (Empty Backbone)
Depositing lab: Susan Lindquist. Depositing organization: Whitehead Institute for Biomedical Research. Publication: A suite of Gateway cloning vectors for high-throughput genetic analysis in Saccharomyces cerevisiae. Alberti S, Gitler AD, Lindquist S. Yeast. 2007 Oct . 24(10):913-9. 10.1002/yea.1502 PubMed 17583893.
Backbone
  Vector backbone: pRS425
  Vector type: Yeast Expression ; Gateway Destination
  Selectable markers: LEU2
Growth in bacteria
  Bacterial resistance: Chloramphenicol and Ampicillin, 25 & 100 μg/mL
  Growth temperature: 37°C
  Growth strain: ccdB Survival
  Growth instructions: DB3.1, ccdB Survival
  Copy number: Unknown
Gene/Insert
  Gene/Insert name: None
  Tag / fusion protein: Cerulean (C terminal on backbone)
  Cloning method: Gateway Cloning
  Sequencing primers: 5′ GAL1
Terms and licenses: Academic/Nonprofit Terms; Industry Terms: Not Available to Industry
Depositor comments: Type of plasmid: 2-micron. This plasmid contains the Gateway technology from Invitrogen; Invitrogen requires purchasing of Gateway Clonase for carrying out the Gateway recombinational cloning reaction http://www.invitrogen.com Please note that the full plasmid sequence is provided as a reference only, and may not match the exact sequence of the plasmid.
How to cite: pAG425GAL-ccdB-Cerulean was a gift from Susan Lindquist (Addgene plasmid # 14393 ; http://n2t.net/addgene:14393 ; RRID:Addgene_14393)
