[The description below was written by a language model from this plasmid's Addgene catalogue record and pLannotate feature annotations shown in this document.]
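Description:
pAG425GAL-ccdB-Cerulean is an empty Gateway destination vector for galactose-inducible protein expression in Saccharomyces cerevisiae, built on the pRS425 backbone. It is a yeast–E. coli shuttle plasmid. In yeast it replicates episomally through the 2μ origin and is selected by complementation of leucine auxotrophy with the LEU2 marker, which is driven by its own promoter. In bacteria it uses a high-copy ColE1/pUC-type origin and carries an ampicillin resistance gene. An f1 origin and remnants of the pBluescript-derived lac/lacZα region, with flanking T3 and T7 promoters, are also annotated in the roughly 10 kb reference sequence, which the depositor notes may not match the physical plasmid exactly.

The expression unit consists of the Gal4-regulated GAL1 promoter, a Gateway cassette bounded by attR1 and attR2, an in-frame mCerulean coding sequence and the CYC1 terminator. The cassette holds a chloramphenicol acetyltransferase gene and the ccdB toxin gene. Because CcdB poisons gyrase in ordinary E. coli, the unrecombined vector must be propagated in a ccdB-tolerant strain, with chloramphenicol and ampicillin together maintaining the cassette. In an LR recombination with an entry clone, the open reading frame of interest replaces the CmR–ccdB segment. Loss of ccdB then provides counter-selection against unrecombined vector in standard strains.

The resulting clone expresses the inserted gene as a C-terminal fusion to the cyan fluorescent protein Cerulean under galactose control. The plasmid belongs to a suite of yeast Gateway vectors designed for high-throughput genetic analysis. A multicopy, inducible vector with a fluorescent tag of this kind suits overexpression and localisation studies of tagged proteins.
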