Features (pLannotate 1.2.2; 31 found; start..end, strand, type, name):
     69..1411    +  rep_origin     2μ ori: yeast 2μ plasmid origin of replication
   1438..1542    +  promoter       AmpR promoter: bla
   1543..2403    +  CDS            AmpR: β-lactamase; bla; confers resistance to ampicillin, carbenicillin, and related antibiotics
   2574..3162    +  rep_origin     ori: high-copy-number ColE1/pMB1/pBR322/pUC origin of replication
   3345..3437    +  CDS            lacI (fragment): lac repressor; lacI; The lac repressor binds to the lac operator to inhibit transcription in E. coli. This inhibition can be relieved by adding lactose or isopropyl-β-D-thiogalactopyranoside (IPTG).
   3450..3471    +  protein_bind   CAP binding site: CAP binding activates transcription in the presence of cAMP. E. coli catabolite activator protein
   3486..3516    +  promoter       lac promoter: promoter for the E. coli lac operon
   3524..3540    +  protein_bind   lac operator: The lac repressor binds to the lac operator to inhibit transcription in E. coli. This inhibition can be relieved by adding lactose or isopropyl-β-D-thiogalactopyranoside (IPTG). lac repressor encoded by lacI
   3585..3603    +  promoter       T3 promoter: promoter for bacteriophage T3 RNA polymerase
   3627..4068    +  promoter       GAL1 promoter: S. cerevisiae GAL1; inducible promoter, regulated by Gal4
   4083..4103    +  misc_feature   MCS (fragment): pBluescript multiple cloning site
   4107..4231    +  protein_bind   attR1: mutant version of attR; recombination site for the Gateway® LR reaction LR Clonase™
   4256..4286    +  promoter       lac UV5 promoter: E. coli lac promoter with an "up" mutation
   4310..4339    +  promoter       cat promoter (fragment): promoter of the E. coli cat gene encoding chloramphenicol acetyltransferase
   4340..4999    +  CDS            CmR: chloramphenicol acetyltransferase; cat; confers resistance to chloramphenicol
   5181..5339    +  CDS            ccdA (fragment): CCDA_ECO57 - Also known as H, letA. Experimental evidence at protein level: Swiss-Prot protein existence level 1. Antitoxin component of a type II toxin-antitoxin (TA) system which inhibits the post-segregational killing (PSK) of plasmid-free cells, also referred to as a plasmid addiction system. Binds to and blocks the activity of CcdB; will also remove bound CcdB protein from the CcdB-GyrA complex by forming a CcdA-CcdB complex, a process termed rejuvenation. Functions as a transcriptional corepressor for the ccdAB operon, repression also requires CcdB (By similarity). From Escherichia coli
   5344..5646    +  CDS            ccdB: CCDB_ECOLI - Also known as G, letB, letD. Experimental evidence at protein level: Swiss-Prot protein existence level 1. Toxic component of a type II toxin-antitoxin (TA) system, functioning in plasmid maintainence. Responsible for the post- segregational killing (PSK) of plasmid-free cells, also referred to as a plasmid addiction system. Half-life of over 2 hours. Cell killing by CcdB is accompanied by filamentation, defects in chromosome and plasmid segregation, defects in cell division, formation of anucleate cells, decreased DNA synthesis and plasmid loss. Interferes with the activity of DN
   5690..5814    -  protein_bind   attR2: mutant version of attR; recombination site for the Gateway® LR reaction LR Clonase™
   5818..5845    +  misc_feature   MCS (fragment): pBluescript multiple cloning site
   5846..6565    +  CDS            mCerulean: enhanced monomeric variant of CFP (Rizzo et al., 2004) mammalian codon-optimized
   6572..6819    +  terminator     CYC1 terminator: S. cerevisiae CYC1; transcription terminator for CYC1
   6838..6856    -  promoter       T7 promoter: promoter for bacteriophage T7 RNA polymerase
   6864..7019    +  CDS            lacZα (fragment): LacZα fragment of β-galactosidase; lacZ fragment
   7027..7482    +  rep_origin     f1 ori (sequence partly withheld): f1 bacteriophage origin of replication; arrow indicates direction of (+) strand synthesis
   7483..7535    -  misc_feature   bom (fragment): basis of mobility region from pBR322
   7565..7642    +  CDS            YO192_YEAST (fragment): Experimental evidence at protein level: Swiss-Prot protein existence level 1. From Saccharomyces cerevisiae (strain ATCC 204508 / S288c) (Baker's yeast).
   7782..8186    +  promoter       LEU2 promoter: S. cerevisiae LEU2
   8199..9293    +  CDS            LEU2: 3-isopropylmalate dehydrogenase, required for leucine biosynthesis; S. cerevisiae LEU2; yeast auxotrophic marker
   9655..9756    -  CDS            NFS1 (fragment): NFS1_YEAST - Also known as SPL1 From Saccharomyces cerevisiae (strain ATCC 204508 / S288c) (Baker's yeast).
   9769..9819    -  misc_feature   bom (fragment): basis of mobility region from pBR322
   9921..1       -  CDS            rop (fragment) (across the origin): Rop protein, which maintains plasmids at low copy number; rop
>Addgene plasmid #14393 | pAG425GAL-ccdB-Cerulean | depositor full sequence | sequence record 8056 | Author sequence
GACGAAAGGGCCTCGTGATACGCCTATTTTTATAGGTTAATGTCATGATAATAATGGTTTCTTAGTATGA
TCCAATATCAAAGGAAATGATAGCATTGAAGGATGAGACTAATCCAATTGAGGAGTGGCAGCATATAGAA
CAGCTAAAGGGTAGTGCTGAAGGAAGCATACGATACCCCGCATGGAATGGGATAATATCACAGGAGGTAC
TAGACTACCTTTCATCCTACATAAATAGACGCATATAAGTACGCATTTAAGCATAAACACGCACTATGCC
GTTCTTCTCATGTATATATATATACAGGCAACACGCAGATATAGGTGCGACGTGAACAGTGAGCTGTATG
TGCGCAGCTCGCGTTGCATTTTCGGAAGCGCTCGTTTTCGGAAACGCTTTGAAGTTCCTATTCCGAAGTT
CCTATTCTCTAGAAAGTATAGGAACTTCAGAGCGCTTTTGAAAACCAAAAGCGCTCTGAAGACGCACTTT
CAAAAAACCAAAAACGCACCGGACTGTAACGAGCTACTAAAATATTGCGAATACCGCTTCCACAAACATT
GCTCAAAAGTATCTCTTTGCTATATATCTCTGTGCTATATCCCTATATAACCTACCCATCCACCTTTCGC
TCCTTGAACTTGCATCTAAACTCGACCTCTACATTTTTTATGTTTATCTCTAGTATTACTCTTTAGACAA
AAAAATTGTAGTAAGAACTATTCATAGAGTGAATCGAAAACAATACGAAAATGTAAACATTTCCTATACG
TAGTATATAGAGACAAAATAGAAGAAACCGTTCATAATTTTCTGACCAATGAAGAATCATCAACGCTATC
ACTTTCTGTTCACAAAGTATGCGCAATCCACATCGGTATAGAATATAATCGGGGATGCCTTTATCTTGAA
AAAATGCACCCGCAGCTTCGCTAGTAATCAGTAAACGCGGGAAGTGGAGTCAGGCTTTTTTTATGGAAGA
GAAAATAGACACCAAAGTAGCCTTCTTCTAACCTTAACGGACCTACAGTGCAAAAAGTTATCAAGAGACT
GCATTATAGAGCGCACAAAGGAGAAAAAAAGTAATCTAAGATGCTTTGTTAGAAAAATAGCGCTCTCGGG
ATGCATTTTTGTAGAACAAAAAAGAAGTATAGATTCTTTGTTGGTAAAATAGCGCTCTCGCGTTGCATTT
CTGTTCTGTAAAAATGCAGCTCAGATTCTTTGTTTGAAAAATTAGCGCTCTCGCGTTGCATTTTTGTTTT
ACAAAAATGAAGCACAGATTCTTCGTTGGTAAAATAGCGCTTTCGCGTTGCATTTCTGTTCTGTAAAAAT
GCAGCTCAGATTCTTTGTTTGAAAAATTAGCGCTCTCGCGTTGCATTTTTGTTCTACAAAATGAAGCACA
GATGCTTCGTTCAGGTGGCACTTTTCGGGGAAATGTGCGCGGAACCCCTATTTGTTTATTTTTCTAAATA
CATTCAAATATGTATCCGCTCATGAGACAATAACCCTGATAAATGCTTCAATAATATTGAAAAAGGAAGA
GTATGAGTATTCAACATTTCCGTGTCGCCCTTATTCCCTTTTTTGCGGCATTTTGCCTTCCTGTTTTTGC
TCACCCAGAAACGCTGGTGAAAGTAAAAGATGCTGAAGATCAGTTGGGTGCACGAGTGGGTTACATCGAA
CTGGATCTCAACAGCGGTAAGATCCTTGAGAGTTTTCGCCCCGAAGAACGTTTTCCAATGATGAGCACTT
TTAAAGTTCTGCTATGTGGCGCGGTATTATCCCGTATTGACGCCGGGCAAGAGCAACTCGGTCGCCGCAT
ACACTATTCTCAGAATGACTTGGTTGAGTACTCACCAGTCACAGAAAAGCATCTTACGGATGGCATGACA
GTAAGAGAATTATGCAGTGCTGCCATAACCATGAGTGATAACACTGCGGCCAACTTACTTCTGACAACGA
TCGGAGGACCGAAGGAGCTAACCGCTTTTTTGCACAACATGGGGGATCATGTAACTCGCCTTGATCGTTG
GGAACCGGAGCTGAATGAAGCCATACCAAACGACGAGCGTGACACCACGATGCCTGTAGCAATGGCAACA
ACGTTGCGCAAACTATTAACTGGCGAACTACTTACTCTAGCTTCCCGGCAACAATTAATAGACTGGATGG
AGGCGGATAAAGTTGCAGGACCACTTCTGCGCTCGGCCCTTCCGGCTGGCTGGTTTATTGCTGATAAATC
TGGAGCCGGTGAGCGTGGGTCTCGCGGTATCATTGCAGCACTGGGGCCAGATGGTAAGCCCTCCCGTATC
GTAGTTATCTACACGACGGGGAGTCAGGCAACTATGGATGAACGAAATAGACAGATCGCTGAGATAGGTG
CCTCACTGATTAAGCATTGGTAACTGTCAGACCAAGTTTACTCATATATACTTTAGATTGATTTAAAACT
TCATTTTTAATTTAAAAGGATCTAGGTGAAGATCCTTTTTGATAATCTCATGACCAAAATCCCTTAACGT
GAGTTTTCGTTCCACTGAGCGTCAGACCCCGTAGAAAAGATCAAAGGATCTTCTTGAGATCCTTTTTTTC
TGCGCGTAATCTGCTGCTTGCAAACAAAAAAACCACCGCTACCAGCGGTGGTTTGTTTGCCGGATCAAGA
GCTACCAACTCTTTTTCCGAAGGTAACTGGCTTCAGCAGAGCGCAGATACCAAATACTGTCCTTCTAGTG
TAGCCGTAGTTAGGCCACCACTTCAAGAACTCTGTAGCACCGCCTACATACCTCGCTCTGCTAATCCTGT
TACCAGTGGCTGCTGCCAGTGGCGATAAGTCGTGTCTTACCGGGTTGGACTCAAGACGATAGTTACCGGA
TAAGGCGCAGCGGTCGGGCTGAACGGGGGGTTCGTGCACACAGCCCAGCTTGGAGCGAACGACCTACACC
GAACTGAGATACCTACAGCGTGAGCTATGAGAAAGCGCCACGCTTCCCGAAGGGAGAAAGGCGGACAGGT
ATCCGGTAAGCGGCAGGGTCGGAACAGGAGAGCGCACGAGGGAGCTTCCAGGGGGAAACGCCTGGTATCT
TTATAGTCCTGTCGGGTTTCGCCACCTCTGACTTGAGCGTCGATTTTTGTGATGCTCGTCAGGGGGGCGG
AGCCTATGGAAAAACGCCAGCAACGCGGCCTTTTTACGGTTCCTGGCCTTTTGCTGGCCTTTTGCTCACA
TGTTCTTTCCTGCGTTATCCCCTGATTCTGTGGATAACCGTATTACCGCCTTTGAGTGAGCTGATACCGC
TCGCCGCAGCCGAACGACCGAGCGCAGCGAGTCAGTGAGCGAGGAAGCGGAAGAGCGCCCAATACGCAAA
CCGCCTCTCCCCGCGCGTTGGCCGATTCATTAATGCAGCTGGCACGACAGGTTTCCCGACTGGAAAGCGG
GCAGTGAGCGCAACGCAATTAATGTGAGTTACCTCACTCATTAGGCACCCCAGGCTTTACACTTTATGCT
TCCGGCTCCTATGTTGTGTGGAATTGTGAGCGGATAACAATTTCACACAGGAAACAGCTATGACCATGAT
TACGCCAAGCGCGCAATTAACCCTCACTAAAGGGAACAAAAGCTGGAGCTCTAGTACGGATTAGAAGCCG
CCGAGCGGGCGACAGCCCTCCGACGGAAGACTCTCCTCCGTGCGTCCTCGTCTTCACCGGTCGCGTTCCT
GAAACGCAGATGTGCCTCGCGCCGCACTGCTCCGAACAATAAAGATTCTACAATACTAGCTTTTATGGTT
ATGAAGAGGAAAAATTGGCAGTAACCTGGCCCCACAAACCTTCAAATTAACGAATCAAATTAACAACCAT
AGGATGATAATGCGATTAGTTTTTTAGCCTTATTTCTGGGGTAATTAATCAGCGAAGCGATGATTTTTGA
TCTATTAACAGATATATAAATGGAAAAGCTGCATAACCACTTTAACTAATACTTTCAACATTTTCAGTTT
GTATTACTTCTTATTCAAATGTCATAAAAGTATCAACAAAAAATTGTTAATATACCTCTATACTTTAACG
TCAAGGAGAAAAAACCCCGGATTCTAGAACTAGTGGATCCCCCATCACAAGTTTGTACAAAAAAGCTGAA
CGAGAAACGTAAAATGATATAAATATCAATATATTAAATTAGATTTTGCATAAAAAACAGACTACATAAT
ACTGTAAAACACAACATATCCAGTCACTATGGCGGCCGCATTAGGCACCCCAGGCTTTACACTTTATGCT
TCCGGCTCGTATAATGTGTGGATTTTGAGTTAGGATCCGTCGAGATTTTCAGGAGCTAAGGAAGCTAAAA
TGGAGAAAAAAATCACTGGATATACCACCGTTGATATATCCCAATGGCATCGTAAAGAACATTTTGAGGC
ATTTCAGTCAGTTGCTCAATGTACCTATAACCAGACCGTTCAGCTGGATATTACGGCCTTTTTAAAGACC
GTAAAGAAAAATAAGCACAAGTTTTATCCGGCCTTTATTCACATTCTTGCCCGCCTGATGAATGCTCATC
CGGAATTCCGTATGGCAATGAAAGACGGTGAGCTGGTGATATGGGATAGTGTTCACCCTTGTTACACCGT
TTTCCATGAGCAAACTGAAACGTTTTCATCGCTCTGGAGTGAATACCACGACGATTTCCGGCAGTTTCTA
CACATATATTCGCAAGATGTGGCGTGTTACGGTGAAAACCTGGCCTATTTCCCTAAAGGGTTTATTGAGA
ATATGTTTTTCGTCTCAGCCAATCCCTGGGTGAGTTTCACCAGTTTTGATTTAAACGTGGCCAATATGGA
CAACTTCTTCGCCCCCGTTTTCACCATGGGCAAATATTATACGCAAGGCGACAAGGTGCTGATGCCGCTG
GCGATTCAGGTTCATCATGCCGTCTGTGATGGCTTCCATGTCGGCAGAATGCTTAATGAATTACAACAGT
ACTGCGATGAGTGGCAGGGCGGGGCGTAAACGCCGCGTGGATCCGGCTTACTAAAAGCCAGATAACAGTA
TGCGTATTTGCGCGCTGATTTTTGCGGTATAAGAATATATACTGATATGTATACCCGAAGTATGTCAAAA
AGAGGTATGCTATGAAGCAGCGTATTACAGTGACAGTTGACAGCGACAGCTATCAGTTGCTCAAGGCATA
TATGATGTCAATATCTCCGGTCTGGTAAGCACAACCATGCAGAATGAAGCCCGTCGTCTGCGTGCCGAAC
GCTGGAAAGCGGAAAATCAGGAAGGGATGGCTGAGGTCGCCCGGTTTATTGAAATGAACGGCTCTTTTGC
TGACGAGAACAGGGGCTGGTGAAATGCAGTTTAAGGTTTACACCTATAAAAGAGAGAGCCGTTATCGTCT
GTTTGTGGATGTACAGAGTGATATTATTGACACGCCCGGGCGACGGATGGTGATCCCCCTGGCCAGTGCA
CGTCTGCTGTCAGATAAAGTCTCCCGTGAACTTTACCCGGTGGTGCATATCGGGGATGAAAGCTGGCGCA
TGATGACCACCGATATGGCCAGTGTGCCGGTCTCCGTTATCGGGGAAGAAGTGGCTGATCTCAGCCACCG
CGAAAATGACATCAAAAACGCCATTAACCTGATGTTCTGGGGAATATAAATGTCAGGCTCCCTTATACAC
AGCCAGTCTGCAGGTCGACCATAGTGACTGGATATGTTGTGTTTTACAGTATTATGTAGTCTGTTTTTTA
TGCAAAATCTAATTTAATATATTGATATTTATATCATTTTACGTTTCTCGTTCAGCTTTCTTGTACAAAG
TGGTGATGGGCTGCAGGAATTCGATATCAAGCTTAATGGTGAGCAAGGGCGAGGAGCTGTTCACCGGGGT
GGTGCCCATCCTGGTCGAGCTGGACGGCGACGTAAACGGCCACAAGTTCAGCGTGTCCGGCGAGGGCGAG
GGCGATGCCACCTACGGCAAGCTGACCCTGAAGTTCATCTGCACCACCGGCAAGCTGCCCGTGCCCTGGC
CCACCCTCGTGACCACCCTGACCTGGGGCGTGCAGTGCTTCGCCCGCTACCCCGACCACATGAAGCAGCA
CGACTTCTTCAAGTCCGCCATGCCCGAAGGCTACGTCCAGGAGCGCACCATCTTCTTCAAGGACGACGGC
AACTACAAGACCCGCGCCGAGGTGAAGTTCGAGGGCGACACCCTGGTGAACCGCATCGAGCTGAAGGGCA
TCGACTTCAAGGAGGACGGCAACATCCTGGGGCACAAGCTGGAGTACAACTACATCAGCGACAACGTCTA
TATCACCGCCGACAAGCAGAAGAACGGCATCAAGGCCAACTTCAAGATCCGCCACAACATCGAGGACGGC
AGCGTGCAGCTCGCCGACCACTACCAGCAGAACACCCCCATCGGCGACGGCCCCGTGCTGCTGCCCGACA
ACCACTACCTGAGCACCCAGTCCAAGCTGAGCAAAGACCCCAACGAGAAGCGCGATCACATGGTCCTGCT
GGAGTTCGTGACCGCCGCCGGGATCACTCTCGGCATGGACGAGCTGTACAAGTAACTCGAGTCATGTAAT
TAGTTATGTCACGCTTACATTCACGCCCTCCCCCCACATCCGCTCTAACCGAAAAGGAAGGAGTTAGACA
ACCTGAAGTCTAGGTCCCTATTTATTTTTTTATAGTTATGTTAGTATTAAGAACGTTATTTATATTTCAA
ATTTTTCTTTTTTTTCTGTACAGACGCGTGTACGCATGTAACATTATACTGAAAACCTTGCTTGAGAAGG
TTTTGGGACGCTCGAAGGCTTTAATTTGCGGCCGGTACCCAATTCGCCCTATAGTGAGTCGTATTACGCG
CGCTCACTGGCCGTCGTTTTACAACGTCGTGACTGGGAAAACCCTGGCGTTACCCAACTTAATCGCCTTG
CAGCACATCCCCCTTTCGCCAGCTGGCGTAATAGCGAAGAGGCCCGCACCGATCGCCCTTCCCAACAGTT
GCGCAGCCTGAATGGCGAATGGCGCG
[124 nt withheld, positions 7027-7150]
C
[91 nt withheld, positions 7152-7242]
A
[49 nt withheld, positions 7244-7292]
CCTTTGACGTTGGAGTCCACGTTCTTT
[37 nt withheld, positions 7320-7356]
ACCCTATCTCGGTCTATTCTTTTGATTTATAAGGGATTTTGCCGATTTCGGCCTATTGGTTAAAAAATGA
GCTGATTTAACAAAAATTTAACGCGAATTTTAACAAAATATTAACGTTTACAATTTCCTGATGCGGTATT
TTCTCCTTACGCATCTGTGCGGTATTTCACACCGCATATCGACGGTCGAGGAGAACTTCTAGTATATCCA
CATACCTAATATTATTGCCTTATTAAAAATGGAATCCCAACAATTACATCAAAATCCACATTCTCTTCAA
AATCAATTGTCCTGTACTTCCTTGTTCATGTGTGTTCAAAAACGTTATATTTATAGGATAATTATACTCT
ATTTCTCAACAAGTAATTGGTTGTTTGGCCGAGCGGTCTAAGGCGCCTGATTCAAGAAATATCTTGACCG
CAGTTAACTGTGGGAATACTCAGGTATCGTAAGATGCAAGAGTTCGAATCTCTTAGCAACCATTATTTTT
TTCCTCAACATAACGAGAACACACAGGGGCGCTATCGCACAGAATCAAATTCGATGACTGGAAATTTTTT
GTTAATTTCAGAGGTCGCCTGACGCATATACCTTTTTCAACTGAAAAATTGGGAGAAAAAGGAAAGGTGA
GAGGCCGGAACCGGCTTTTCATATAGAATAGAGAAGCGTTCATGACTAAATGCTTGCATCACAATACTTG
AAGTTGACAATATTATTTAAGGACCTATTGTTTTTTCCAATAGGTGGTTAGCAATCGTCTTACTTTCTAA
CTTTTCTTACCTTTTACATTTCAGCAATATATATATATATTTCAAGGATATACCATTCTAATGTCTGCCC
CTATGTCTGCCCCTAAGAAGATCGTCGTTTTGCCAGGTGACCACGTTGGTCAAGAAATCACAGCCGAAGC
CATTAAGGTTCTTAAAGCTATTTCTGATGTTCGTTCCAATGTCAAGTTCGATTTCGAAAATCATTTAATT
GGTGGTGCTGCTATCGATGCTACAGGTGTCCCACTTCCAGATGAGGCGCTGGAAGCCTCCAAGAAGGTTG
ATGCCGTTTTGTTAGGTGCTGTGGCTGGTCCTAAATGGGGTACCGGTAGTGTTAGACCTGAACAAGGTTT
ACTAAAAATCCGTAAAGAACTTCAATTGTACGCCAACTTAAGACCATGTAACTTTGCATCCGACTCTCTT
TTAGACTTATCTCCAATCAAGCCACAATTTGCTAAAGGTACTGACTTCGTTGTTGTCAGAGAATTAGTGG
GAGGTATTTACTTTGGTAAGAGAAAGGAAGACGATGGTGATGGTGTCGCTTGGGATAGTGAACAATACAC
CGTTCCAGAAGTGCAAAGAATCACAAGAATGGCCGCTTTCATGGCCCTACAACATGAGCCACCATTGCCT
ATTTGGTCCTTGGATAAAGCTAATCTTTTGGCCTCTTCAAGATTATGGAGAAAAACTGTGGAGGAAACCA
TCAAGAACGAATTCCCTACATTGAAGGTTCAACATCAATTGATTGATTCTGCCGCCATGATCCTAGTTAA
GAACCCAACCCACCTAAATGGTATTATAATCACCAGCAACATGTTTGGTGATATCATCTCCGATGAAGCC
TCCGTTATCCCAGGTTCCTTGGGTTTGTTGCCATCTGCGTCCTTGGCCTCTTTGCCAGACAAGAACACCG
CATTTGGTTTGTACGAACCATGCCACGGTTCTGCTCCAGATTTGCCAAAGAATAAGGTTGACCCTATCGC
CACTATCTTGTCTGCTGCAATGATGTTGAAATTGTCATTGAACTTGCCTGAAGAAGGTAAGGCCATTGAA
GATGCAGTTAAAAAGGTTTTGGATGCAGGTATCAGAACTGGTGATTTAGGTGGTTCCAACAGTACCACCG
AAGTCGGTGATGCTGTCGCCGAAGAAGTTAAGAAAATCCTTGCTTAAAAAGATTCTCTTTTTTTATGATA
TTTGTACATAAACTTTATAAATGAAATTCATAATAGAAACGACACGAAATTACAAAATGGAATATGTTCA
TAGGGTAGACGAAACTATATACGCAATCTACATACATTTATCAAGAAGGAGAAAAAGGAGGATAGTAAAG
GAATACAGGTAAGCAAATTGATACTAATGGCTCAACGTGATAAGGAAAAAGAATTGCACTTTAACATTAA
TATTGACAAGGAGGAGGGCACCACACAAAAAGTTAGGTGTAACAGAAAATCATGAAACTACGATTCCTAA
TTTGATATTGGAGGATTTTCTCTAAAAAAAAAAAAATACAACAAATAAAAAACACTCAATGACCTGACCA
TTTGATGGAGTTTAAGTCAATACCTTCTTGAAGCATTTCCCATAATGGTGAAAGTTCCCTCAAGAATTTT
ACTCTGTCAGAAACGGCCTTACGACGTAGTCGATATGGTGCACTCTCAGTACAATCTGCTCTGATGCCGC
ATAGTTAAGCCAGCCCCGACACCCGCCAACACCCGCTGACGCGCCCTGACGGGCTTGTCTGCTCCCGGCA
TCCGCTTACAGACAAGCTGTGACCGTCTCCGGGAGCTGCATGTGTCAGAGGTTTTCACCGTCATCACCGA
AACGCGCGA
