>Addgene plasmid #14393 | pAG425GAL-ccdB-Cerulean | addgene partial sequence | sequence record 21061 | 14393 with pRS_marker
GAGGGAACTTTCACCATTATGGGAAATGGTTCAAGAAGGTATTGACTTAAACTCCATCAAATGGTCAGGT
CATTGAGTGTTTTTTATTTGTTGTATTTTTTTTTTTTTAGAGAAAATCCTCCAATATATAAATTAGGAAT
CATAGTTTCATGATTTTCTGTTACACCTAACTTTTTGTGTGGTGCCCTCCTCCTTGTCAATATTAATGTT
AAAGTGCAATTCTTTTTCCTTATCACGTTGAGCCATTAGTATCAATTTGCTTACCTGTATTCCTTTACAT
CCTCCTTTTTCTCCTTCTTGATAAATGTATGTAGATTGCGTATATAGTTTCGTCTACCCTATGAACATAT
TCCATTTTGTAATTTCGTGTCGTTTCTATTATGAATTTCATTTATAAAGTTTATGTACAAATATCATAAA
AAAAGAGAATCTTTTTAAGCAAGGATTTTCTTAACTTCTTCGGCGACAGCATCACCGACTTCGGTGGTAC
TGTTGGAACCACCTAAATCACCAGTTCTGATACCTGCATCCAAAACCTTTTTAACTGCATCTTCAATGGC
CTTACCTTCTTCAGGCAAGTTCAATGACAATTTCAACATCATTGCAGCAGACAAGATAGTGGCGATAGGG
TTGACCTTATTCTTTGGCAAATCTGGAGCAGAACCGTGGCATGGTTCGTACAAACCAAATGCGGTGTTCT
TGTCTG
