>Addgene plasmid #14393 | pAG425GAL-ccdB-Cerulean | addgene partial sequence | sequence record 21062 | 14393 with GW5
AAGTGTAAAGCCTAGGGGTGCCTAATGCGGCCGCCATAGTGACTGGATATGTTGTGTTTTACAGTATTAT
GTAGTCTGTTTTTTATGCAAAATCTAATTTAATATATTGATATTTATATCATTTTACGTTTCTCGTTCAG
CTTTTTTGTACAAACTTGTGATGGGGGATCCACTAGTTCTAGAATCCGGGGTTTTTTCTCCTTGACGTTA
AAGTATAGAGGTATATTAACAATTTTTTGTTGATACTTTTATTACATTTGAATAAGAAGTAATACAAACC
GAAAATGTTGAAAGTATTAGTTAAAGTGGTTATGCAGTTTTTGCATTTATATATCTGTTAATAGATCAAA
AATCATCGCTTCGCTGATTAATTACCCCAGAAATAAGGCTAAAAAACTAATCGCATTATCATCCTATGGT
TGTTAATTTGATTCGTTCATTTGAAGGTTTGTGGGGCCAGGTTACTGCCAATTTTTCCTCTTCATAACCA
TAAAAGCTAGTATTGTAGAATCTTTATTGTTCGGAGCAGTGCGGCGCGAGGCACATCTGCGTTTCAGGAA
CGCGACCGGTGAAGACGAGGACGCACGGAGGAGAGTCTTCCTTCGGAGGGCTGTCACCCGCTCGGCGGCT
TCTAATCCGTACTAGAGCTCCAGCTTTTGTTCCCTTTAGTGAGGG
