>Addgene plasmid #14393 | pAG425GAL-ccdB-Cerulean | addgene partial sequence | sequence record 21063 | 14393 with GW3
GAGAAGTGGCTGATCTCAGCCACCGCGAAAATGACATCAAAAACGCCATTAACCTGATGTTCTGGGGAAT
ATAAATGTCAGGCTCCCTTATACACAGCCAGTCTGCAGGTCGACCATAGTGACTGGATATGTTGTGTTTT
ACAGTATTATGTAGTCTGTTTTTTATGCAAAATCTAATTTAATATATTGATATTTATATCATTTTACGTT
TCTCGTTCAGCTTTCTTGTACAAAGTGGTGATGGGCTGCAGGAATTCGATATCAAGCTTAATGGTGAGCA
AGGGCGAGGAGCTGTTCACCGGGGTGGTGCCCATCCTGGTCGAGCTGGACGGCGACGTAAACGGCCACAA
GTTCAGCGTGTCCGGCGAGGGCGAGGGCGATGCCACCTACGGCAAGCTGACCCTGAAGTTCATCTGCACC
ACCGGCAAGCTGCCCGTGCCCTGGCCCACCCTCGTGACCACCCTGACCTGGGGCGTGCAGTGCTTCGCCC
GCTACCCCGACCACATGAAGCAGCACGACTTCTTCAAGTCCGCCATGCCCGAAGGCTACGTCCAGGAGCG
CACCATCTTCTTCAAGGACGACGGCAACTACAAGACCCGCGCCGAGGTGAAGTTCGAGGGCGACACCCTG
GTGAACCGCATCGAGCTGAAGGGCATCGACTT
